Addgene plasmid #211471: pLenti_Cas9_T2A_mNeonGreen_P2A_blasticidin
Purpose: lentiviral tricistronic complex expressing Cas9, mNeonGreen, and blasticidin resistance
Depositing lab: James Eshleman. Depositing organization: Johns Hopkins University and School of Medicine. Publication: CRISPR-Cas9 for selective targeting of somatic mutations in pancreatic cancers. Teh SSK, Bowland K, Halper-Stromberg E, Kotwal A, Bennett A, Skaist A, Tang J, Cai F, Macoretta A, Liang H, Kamiyama H, Wheelan S, Lin MT, Hruban RH, Hung CF, Goldstein M, Scharpf RB, Roberts NJ, Eshleman JR. NAR Cancer. 2024 Jun 19;6(2):zcae028. doi: 10.1093/narcan/zcae028. eCollection 2024 Jun. PubMed 38915758.
Backbone
  Vector backbone: pLentiCas9-T2A-GFP
  Backbone manufacturer: Addgene 78548
  Total vector size (bp): 13724
  Modifications to backbone: Replaced GFP with mNeonGreen
  Vector type: Mammalian Expression, Lentiviral, CRISPR
  Selectable markers: Blasticidin
Growth in bacteria
  Bacterial resistance: Ampicillin, 100 μg/mL
  Growth temperature: 37°C
  Growth strain: NEB Stable
  Copy number: Unknown
Gene/Insert
  Gene/Insert name: Cas9_T2A_mNeonGreen_P2A_BlasticidinR
  Species: Synthetic
  Insert size (bp): 5426
  Promoter: hU6, EF-1a
  Tag / fusion protein: 3xFlag
  Cloning method: Gibson Cloning
  Sequencing primers: 5′ agcagagagaagtttgttgc; 3′ gggcagagcgcacatcgccc
Resource information
  A portion of this plasmid was derived from a plasmid made by: mNeonGreen was amplified from Addgene plasmid 122183
Terms and licenses: Academic/Nonprofit Terms; Industry Terms: Not Available to Industry
Depositor comments: Please visit https://doi.org/10.1101/2023.04.15.537042 for bioRxiv preprint.
How to cite: pLenti_Cas9_T2A_mNeonGreen_P2A_blasticidin was a gift from James Eshleman (Addgene plasmid # 211471 ; http://n2t.net/addgene:211471 ; RRID:Addgene_211471)
