[The description below was written by a language model from this plasmid's Addgene catalogue record and pLannotate feature annotations shown in this document.]
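Description:
pLenti_Cas9_T2A_mNeonGreen_P2A_blasticidin is a lentiviral CRISPR vector for mammalian cells, built on the pLentiCas9-T2A-GFP backbone by Gibson cloning, with the GFP reporter replaced by mNeonGreen. It is propagated in E. coli through a high-copy ColE1/pUC-type origin with ampicillin resistance. The backbone also carries an f1 origin and an SV40 promoter/origin–EM7–BleoR (Zeocin resistance) cassette lying outside the viral genome.

The transfer cassette begins with a CMV enhancer/promoter fused to a truncated HIV-1 5' LTR, which drives genomic RNA production in packaging cells. This is followed by the Ψ packaging signal with a partial gag sequence, the RRE for Rev-dependent export, and the cPPT/CTS. An EF-1α core promoter then drives a single tricistronic open reading frame: Streptococcus pyogenes Cas9 (annotated as contiguous N- and C-terminal portions) with a nucleoplasmin nuclear localization signal, then mNeonGreen, then blasticidin S deaminase. According to the construct name, T2A and P2A self-cleaving peptides separate the three proteins, although the feature table does not annotate them. A WPRE downstream enhances transcript expression, and a truncated 3' LTR followed by a bGH polyadenylation signal closes the unit.

The catalogue entry lists a 3xFlag tag and an hU6 promoter alongside EF-1α, but neither appears in the feature table, and no sgRNA scaffold is annotated. The sequenced record is also slightly shorter than the stated vector size.

The design allows stable Cas9 delivery, with transduced cells identified by green fluorescence and enriched by blasticidin selection. The associated work applied it to CRISPR-Cas9 targeting of somatic mutations in pancreatic cancers.
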