Features (pLannotate 1.2.2; 37 found; start..end, strand, type, name):
    126..524     +  CDS            BSD: blasticidin S deaminase; Aspergillus terreus BSD; confers resistance to blasticidin
    525..546     +  misc_feature   MCS (fragment): pBluescript multiple cloning site
    549..1137    +  misc_feature   WPRE: woodchuck hepatitis virus posttranscriptional regulatory element
   1074..1655    +  CDS            nef (fragment): NEF_HV1H2 - Experimental evidence at protein level: Swiss-Prot protein existence level 1. Extracellular Nef protein targets CD4(+) T-lymphocytes for apoptosis by interacting with CXCR4 surface receptors. From Human immunodeficiency virus type 1 group M subtype B (isolate HXB2) (HIV-1).
   1662..1842    +  LTR            5' LTR (truncated): truncated 5' long terminal repeat (LTR) from HIV-1
   1874..2098    +  polyA_signal   bGH poly(A) signal: bovine growth hormone polyadenylation signal
   2102..2123    +  promoter       SV40 promoter (fragment): SV40 enhancer and early promoter
   2144..2572    +  rep_origin     f1 ori (sequence partly withheld): f1 bacteriophage origin of replication; arrow indicates direction of (+) strand synthesis
   2599..2670    +  promoter       SV40 promoter (fragment): SV40 enhancer and early promoter
   2671..2742    +  promoter       SV40 promoter (fragment): SV40 enhancer and early promoter
   2746..2880    +  rep_origin     SV40 ori: SV40 origin of replication
   2942..2989    +  promoter       EM7 promoter: synthetic bacterial promoter&nbsp
   3008..3382    +  CDS            BleoR: antibiotic-binding protein; Sh ble from Streptoalloteichus hindustanus; confers resistance to bleomycin, phleomycin, and Zeocin™
   3392..3517    +  CDS            ble (fragment): BLE_KLEPN - Experimental evidence at protein level: Swiss-Prot protein existence level 1. Binding protein with a strong affinity to the bleomycin family of antibiotics. Binds to CL990; an antimitotic-antibiotic compound. From Klebsiella pneumoniae.
   3512..3633    +  polyA_signal   SV40 poly(A) signal: SV40 polyadenylation signal
   3704..3726    -  protein_bind   lac operator (fragment): The lac repressor binds to the lac operator to inhibit transcription in E. coli. This inhibition can be relieved by adding lactose or isopropyl-β-D-thiogalactopyranoside (IPTG). lac repressor encoded by lacI
   3730..3760    -  promoter       lac promoter: promoter for the E. coli lac operon
   3775..3796    -  protein_bind   CAP binding site: CAP binding activates transcription in the presence of cAMP. E. coli catabolite activator protein
   3809..3901    -  CDS            lacI (fragment): lac repressor; lacI; The lac repressor binds to the lac operator to inhibit transcription in E. coli. This inhibition can be relieved by adding lactose or isopropyl-β-D-thiogalactopyranoside (IPTG).
   4084..4672    -  rep_origin     ori: high-copy-number ColE1/pMB1/pBR322/pUC origin of replication
   4843..5703    -  CDS            AmpR: β-lactamase; bla; confers resistance to ampicillin, carbenicillin, and related antibiotics
   5704..5808    -  promoter       AmpR promoter: bla
   5867..5919    -  misc_feature   bom (fragment): basis of mobility region from pBR322
   6074..6453    +  enhancer       CMV enhancer: human cytomegalovirus immediate early enhancer
   6454..6653    +  promoter       CMV promoter: human cytomegalovirus (CMV) immediate early promoter
   6671..6851    +  LTR            5' LTR (truncated): truncated 5' long terminal repeat (LTR) from HIV-1
   6898..7023    +  misc_feature   HIV-1 Ψ: packaging signal of human immunodeficiency virus type 1
   7007..7370    +  CDS            HIV-1 gag (fragment): gag protein from human immunodeficiency virus 1; gag
   7516..7749    +  misc_feature   RRE: The Rev response element (RRE) of HIV-1 allows for Rev-dependent mRNA export from the nucleus to the cytoplasm.
   8126..8226    +  CDS            Rev (fragment): human immunodeficiency virus 1 (HIV-1) Rev protein; rev; enhances nuclear export of unspliced and incompletely spliced viral mRNAs
   8276..8393    +  misc_feature   cPPT/CTS: central polypurine tract and central termination sequence of HIV-1
   8442..8460    +  CDS            small t antigen (fragment): SV40 (simian virus 40) small t antigen
   8486..8697    +  promoter       EF-1α core promoter: core promoter for human elongation factor EF-1α
   8831..10432   +  CDS            Cas9(N): N-terminal portion of Streptococcus pyogenes Cas9 (Zetsche et al., 2015)
  10433..12931   +  CDS            Cas9(C): C-terminal portion of Streptococcus pyogenes Cas9 (Zetsche et al., 2015)
  12932..12979   +  CDS            nucleoplasmin NLS: bipartite nuclear localization signal from nucleoplasmin
  13040..41      +  CDS            mNeonGreen (across the origin): mNeonGreen is a basic (constitutively fluorescent) green/yellow fluorescent protein published in 2013, derived from Branchiostoma lanceolatum. It is reported to be a very rapidly-maturing monomer with moderate acid sensitivity.
>Addgene plasmid #211471 | pLenti_Cas9_T2A_mNeonGreen_P2A_blasticidin | addgene full sequence | sequence record 417774 | Addgene NGS Result
AGGCCTTTACCGATGTGATGGGCATGGACGAGCTGTACAAGTCTAGAAGCGCTGGTACCGGATCCGGCGC
AACAAACTTCTCTCTGCTGAAACAAGCCGGAGATGTCGAAGAGAATCCTGGACCGATGGCCAAGCCTTTG
TCTCAAGAAGAATCCACCCTCATTGAAAGAGCAACGGCTACAATCAACAGCATCCCCATCTCTGAAGACT
ACAGCGTCGCCAGCGCAGCTCTCTCTAGCGACGGCCGCATCTTCACTGGTGTCAATGTATATCATTTTAC
TGGGGGACCTTGTGCAGAACTCGTGGTGCTGGGCACTGCTGCTGCTGCGGCAGCTGGCAACCTGACTTGT
ATCGTCGCGATCGGAAATGAGAACAGGGGCATCTTGAGCCCCTGCGGACGGTGCCGACAGGTGCTTCTCG
ATCTGCATCCTGGGATCAAAGCCATAGTGAAGGACAGTGATGGACAGCCGACGGCAGTTGGGATTCGTGA
ATTGCTGCCCTCTGGTTATGTGTGGGAGGGCTAAGAATTCGATATCAAGCTTATCGGTAATCAACCTCTG
GATTACAAAATTTGTGAAAGATTGACTGGTATTCTTAACTATGTTGCTCCTTTTACGCTATGTGGATACG
CTGCTTTAATGCCTTTGTATCATGCTATTGCTTCCCGTATGGCTTTCATTTTCTCCTCCTTGTATAAATC
CTGGTTGCTGTCTCTTTATGAGGAGTTGTGGCCCGTTGTCAGGCAACGTGGCGTGGTGTGCACTGTGTTT
GCTGACGCAACCCCCACTGGTTGGGGCATTGCCACCACCTGTCAGCTCCTTTCCGGGACTTTCGCTTTCC
CCCTCCCTATTGCCACGGCGGAACTCATCGCCGCCTGCCTTGCCCGCTGCTGGACAGGGGCTCGGCTGTT
GGGCACTGACAATTCCGTGGTGTTGTCGGGGAAATCATCGTCCTTTCCTTGGCTGCTCGCCTGTGTTGCC
ACCTGGATTCTGCGCGGGACGTCCTTCTGCTACGTCCCTTCGGCCCTCAATCCAGCGGACCTTCCTTCCC
GCGGCCTGCTGCCGGCTCTGCGGCCTCTTCCGCGTCTTCGCCTTCGCCCTCAGACGAGTCGGATCTCCCT
TTGGGCCGCCTCCCCGCATCGATACCGTCGACCTCGAGACCTAGAAAAACATGGAGCAATCACAAGTAGC
AATACAGCAGCTACCAATGCTGATTGTGCCTGGCTAGAAGCACAAGAGGAGGAGGAGGTGGGTTTTCCAG
TCACACCTCAGGTACCTTTAAGACCAATGACTTACAAGGCAGCTGTAGATCTTAGCCACTTTTTAAAAGA
AAAGGGGGGACTGGAAGGGCTAATTCACTCCCAACGAAGACAAGATATCCTTGATCTGTGGATCTACCAC
ACACAAGGCTACTTCCCTGATTGGCAGAACTACACACCAGGGCCAGGGATCAGATATCCACTGACCTTTG
GATGGTGCTACAAGCTAGTACCAGTTGAGCAAGAGAAGGTAGAAGAAGCCAATGAAGGAGAGAACACCCG
CTTGTTACACCCTGTGAGCCTGCATGGGATGGATGACCCGGAGAGAGAAGTATTAGAGTGGAGGTTTGAC
AGCCGCCTAGCATTTCATCACATGGCCCGAGAGCTGCATCCGGACTGTACTGGGTCTCTCTGGTTAGACC
AGATCTGAGCCTGGGAGCTCTCTGGCTAACTAGGGAACCCACTGCTTAAGCCTCAATAAAGCTTGCCTTG
AGTGCTTCAAGTAGTGTGTGCCCGTCTGTTGTGTGACTCTGGTAACTAGAGATCCCTCAGACCCTTTTAG
TCAGTGTGGAAAATCTCTAGCAGGGCCCGTTTAAACCCGCTGATCAGCCTCGACTGTGCCTTCTAGTTGC
CAGCCATCTGTTGTTTGCCCCTCCCCCGTGCCTTCCTTGACCCTGGAAGGTGCCACTCCCACTGTCCTTT
CCTAATAAAATGAGGAAATTGCATCGCATTGTCTGAGTAGGTGTCATTCTATTCTGGGGGGTGGGGTGGG
GCAGGACAGCAAGGGGGAGGATTGGGAAGACAATAGCAGGCATGCTGGGGATGCGGTGGGCTCTATGGCT
TCTGAGGCGGAAAGAACCAGCTGGGGCTCTAGGGGGTATCCCC
[124 nt withheld, positions 2144-2267]
C
[91 nt withheld, positions 2269-2359]
A
[49 nt withheld, positions 2361-2409]
CCTTTGACGTTGGAGTCCACGTTCTTTAATAGTGGACTCTTGTTCCAAACTGGAACAACACTCAACCCTA
TCTCGGTCTATTCTTTTGATTTATAAGGGATTTTGCCGATTTCGGCCTATTGGTTAAAAAATGAGCTGAT
TTAACAAAAATTTAACGCGAATTAATTCTGTGGAATGTGTGTCAGTTAGGGTGTGGAAAGTCCCCAGGCT
CCCCAGCAGGCAGAAGTATGCAAAGCATGCATCTCAATTAGTCAGCAACCAGGTGTGGAAAGTCCCCAGG
CTCCCCAGCAGGCAGAAGTATGCAAAGCATGCATCTCAATTAGTCAGCAACCATAGTCCCGCCCCTAACT
CCGCCCAGTTCCGCCCATTCTCCGCCCCATGGCTGACTAATTTTTTTTATTTATGCAGAGGCCGAGGCCG
CCTCTGCCTCTGAGCTATTCCAGAAGTAGTGAGGAGGCTTTTTTGGAGGCCTAGGCTTTTGCAAAAAGCT
CCCGGGAGCTTGTATATCCATTTTCGGATCTGATCAGCACGTGTTGACAATTAATCATCGGCATAGTATA
TCGGCATAGTATAATACGACAAGGTGAGGAACTAAACCATGGCCAAGTTGACCAGTGCCGTTCCGGTGCT
CACCGCGCGCGACGTCGCCGGAGCGGTCGAGTTCTGGACCGACCGGCTCGGGTTCTCCCGGGACTTCGTG
GAGGACGACTTCGCCGGTGTGGTCCGGGACGACGTGACCCTGTTCATCAGCGCGGTCCAGGACCAGGTGG
TGCCGGACAACACCCTGGCCTGGGTGTGGGTGCGCGGCCTGGACGAGCTGTACGCCGAGTGGTCGGAGGT
CGTGTCCACGAACTTCCGGGACGCCTCCGGGCCGGCCATGACCGAGATCGGCGAGCAGCCGTGGGGGCGG
GAGTTCGCCCTGCGCGACCCGGCCGGCAACTGCGTGCACTTCGTGGCCGAGGAGCAGGACTGACACGTGC
TACGAGATTTCGATTCCACCGCCGCCTTCTATGAAAGGTTGGGCTTCGGAATCGTTTTCCGGGACGCCGG
CTGGATGATCCTCCAGCGCGGGGATCTCATGCTGGAGTTCTTCGCCCACCCCAACTTGTTTATTGCAGCT
TATAATGGTTACAAATAAAGCAATAGCATCACAAATTTCACAAATAAAGCATTTTTTTCACTGCATTCTA
GTTGTGGTTTGTCCAAACTCATCAATGTATCTTATCATGTCTGTATACCGTCGACCTCTAGCTAGAGCTT
GGCGTAATCATGGTCATAGCTGTTTCCTGTGTGAAATTGTTATCCGCTCACAATTCCACACAACATACGA
GCCGGAAGCATAAAGTGTAAAGCCTGGGGTGCCTAATGAGTGAGCTAACTCACATTAATTGCGTTGCGCT
CACTGCCCGCTTTCCAGTCGGGAAACCTGTCGTGCCAGCTGCATTAATGAATCGGCCAACGCGCGGGGAG
AGGCGGTTTGCGTATTGGGCGCTCTTCCGCTTCCTCGCTCACTGACTCGCTGCGCTCGGTCGTTCGGCTG
CGGCGAGCGGTATCAGCTCACTCAAAGGCGGTAATACGGTTATCCACAGAATCAGGGGATAACGCAGGAA
AGAACATGTGAGCAAAAGGCCAGCAAAAGGCCAGGAACCGTAAAAAGGCCGCGTTGCTGGCGTTTTTCCA
TAGGCTCCGCCCCCCTGACGAGCATCACAAAAATCGACGCTCAAGTCAGAGGTGGCGAAACCCGACAGGA
CTATAAAGATACCAGGCGTTTCCCCCTGGAAGCTCCCTCGTGCGCTCTCCTGTTCCGACCCTGCCGCTTA
CCGGATACCTGTCCGCCTTTCTCCCTTCGGGAAGCGTGGCGCTTTCTCATAGCTCACGCTGTAGGTATCT
CAGTTCGGTGTAGGTCGTTCGCTCCAAGCTGGGCTGTGTGCACGAACCCCCCGTTCAGCCCGACCGCTGC
GCCTTATCCGGTAACTATCGTCTTGAGTCCAACCCGGTAAGACACGACTTATCGCCACTGGCAGCAGCCA
CTGGTAACAGGATTAGCAGAGCGAGGTATGTAGGCGGTGCTACAGAGTTCTTGAAGTGGTGGCCTAACTA
CGGCTACACTAGAAGAACAGTATTTGGTATCTGCGCTCTGCTGAAGCCAGTTACCTTCGGAAAAAGAGTT
GGTAGCTCTTGATCCGGCAAACAAACCACCGCTGGTAGCGGTGGTTTTTTTGTTTGCAAGCAGCAGATTA
CGCGCAGAAAAAAAGGATCTCAAGAAGATCCTTTGATCTTTTCTACGGGGTCTGACGCTCAGTGGAACGA
AAACTCACGTTAAGGGATTTTGGTCATGAGATTATCAAAAAGGATCTTCACCTAGATCCTTTTAAATTAA
AAATGAAGTTTTAAATCAATCTAAAGTATATATGAGTAAACTTGGTCTGACAGTTACCAATGCTTAATCA
GTGAGGCACCTATCTCAGCGATCTGTCTATTTCGTTCATCCATAGTTGCCTGACTCCCCGTCGTGTAGAT
AACTACGATACGGGAGGGCTTACCATCTGGCCCCAGTGCTGCAATGATACCGCGAGACCCACGCTCACCG
GCTCCAGATTTATCAGCAATAAACCAGCCAGCCGGAAGGGCCGAGCGCAGAAGTGGTCCTGCAACTTTAT
CCGCCTCCATCCAGTCTATTAATTGTTGCCGGGAAGCTAGAGTAAGTAGTTCGCCAGTTAATAGTTTGCG
CAACGTTGTTGCCATTGCTACAGGCATCGTGGTGTCACGCTCGTCGTTTGGTATGGCTTCATTCAGCTCC
GGTTCCCAACGATCAAGGCGAGTTACATGATCCCCCATGTTGTGCAAAAAAGCGGTTAGCTCCTTCGGTC
CTCCGATCGTTGTCAGAAGTAAGTTGGCCGCAGTGTTATCACTCATGGTTATGGCAGCACTGCATAATTC
TCTTACTGTCATGCCATCCGTAAGATGCTTTTCTGTGACTGGTGAGTACTCAACCAAGTCATTCTGAGAA
TAGTGTATGCGGCGACCGAGTTGCTCTTGCCCGGCGTCAATACGGGATAATACCGCGCCACATAGCAGAA
CTTTAAAAGTGCTCATCATTGGAAAACGTTCTTCGGGGCGAAAACTCTCAAGGATCTTACCGCTGTTGAG
ATCCAGTTCGATGTAACCCACTCGTGCACCCAACTGATCTTCAGCATCTTTTACTTTCACCAGCGTTTCT
GGGTGAGCAAAAACAGGAAGGCAAAATGCCGCAAAAAAGGGAATAAGGGCGACACGGAAATGTTGAATAC
TCATACTCTTCCTTTTTCAATATTATTGAAGCATTTATCAGGGTTATTGTCTCATGAGCGGATACATATT
TGAATGTATTTAGAAAAATAAACAAATAGGGGTTCCGCGCACATTTCCCCGAAAAGTGCCACCTGACGTC
GACGGATCGGGAGATCTCCCGATCCCCTATGGTGCACTCTCAGTACAATCTGCTCTGATGCCGCATAGTT
AAGCCAGTATCTGCTCCCTGCTTGTGTGTTGGAGGTCGCTGAGTAGTGCGCGAGCAAAATTTAAGCTACA
ACAAGGCAAGGCTTGACCGACAATTGCATGAAGAATCTGCTTAGGGTTAGGCGTTTTGCGCTGCTTCGCG
ATGTACGGGCCAGATATACGCGTTGACATTGATTATTGACTAGTTATTAATAGTAATCAATTACGGGGTC
ATTAGTTCATAGCCCATATATGGAGTTCCGCGTTACATAACTTACGGTAAATGGCCCGCCTGGCTGACCG
CCCAACGACCCCCGCCCATTGACGTCAATAATGACGTATGTTCCCATAGTAACGCCAATAGGGACTTTCC
ATTGACGTCAATGGGTGGAGTATTTACGGTAAACTGCCCACTTGGCAGTACATCAAGTGTATCATATGCC
AAGTACGCCCCCTATTGACGTCAATGACGGTAAATGGCCCGCCTGGCATTATGCCCAGTACATGACCTTA
TGGGACTTTCCTACTTGGCAGTACATCTACGTATTAGTCATCGCTATTACCATGGTGATGCGGTTTTGGC
AGTACATCAATGGGCGTGGATAGCGGTTTGACTCACGGGGATTTCCAAGTCTCCACCCCATTGACGTCAA
TGGGAGTTTGTTTTGGCACCAAAATCAACGGGACTTTCCAAAATGTCGTAACAACTCCGCCCCATTGACG
CAAATGGGCGGTAGGCGTGTACGGTGGGAGGTCTATATAAGCAGCGCGTTTTGCCTGTACTGGGTCTCTC
TGGTTAGACCAGATCTGAGCCTGGGAGCTCTCTGGCTAACTAGGGAACCCACTGCTTAAGCCTCAATAAA
GCTTGCCTTGAGTGCTTCAAGTAGTGTGTGCCCGTCTGTTGTGTGACTCTGGTAACTAGAGATCCCTCAG
ACCCTTTTAGTCAGTGTGGAAAATCTCTAGCAGTGGCGCCCGAACAGGGACTTGAAAGCGAAAGGGAAAC
CAGAGGAGCTCTCTCGACGCAGGACTCGGCTTGCTGAAGCGCGCACGGCAAGAGGCGAGGGGCGGCGACT
GGTGAGTACGCCAAAAATTTTGACTAGCGGAGGCTAGAAGGAGAGAGATGGGTGCGAGAGCGTCAGTATT
AAGCGGGGGAGAATTAGATCGCGATGGGAAAAAATTCGGTTAAGGCCAGGGGGAAAGAAAAAATATAAAT
TAAAACATATAGTATGGGCAAGCAGGGAGCTAGAACGATTCGCAGTTAATCCTGGCCTGTTAGAAACATC
AGAAGGCTGTAGACAAATACTGGGACAGCTACAACCATCCCTTCAGACAGGATCAGAAGAACTTAGATCA
TTATATAATACAGTAGCAACCCTCTATTGTGTGCATCAAAGGATAGAGATAAAAGACACCAAGGAAGCTT
TAGACAAGATAGAGGAAGAGCAAAACAAAAGTAAGACCACCGCACAGCAAGCGGCCGCTGATCTTCAGAC
CTGGAGGAGGAGATATGAGGGACAATTGGAGAAGTGAATTATATAAATATAAAGTAGTAAAAATTGAACC
ATTAGGAGTAGCACCCACCAAGGCAAAGAGAAGAGTGGTGCAGAGAGAAAAAAGAGCAGTGGGAATAGGA
GCTTTGTTCCTTGGGTTCTTGGGAGCAGCAGGAAGCACTATGGGCGCAGCGTCAATGACGCTGACGGTAC
AGGCCAGACAATTATTGTCTGGTATAGTGCAGCAGCAGAACAATTTGCTGAGGGCTATTGAGGCGCAACA
GCATCTGTTGCAACTCACAGTCTGGGGCATCAAGCAGCTCCAGGCAAGAATCCTGGCTGTGGAAAGATAC
CTAAAGGATCAACAGCTCCTGGGGATTTGGGGTTGCTCTGGAAAACTCATTTGCACCACTGCTGTGCCTT
GGAATGCTAGTTGGAGTAATAAATCTCTGGAACAGATTTGGAATCACACGACCTGGATGGAGTGGGACAG
AGAAATTAACAATTACACAAGCTTAATACACTCCTTAATTGAAGAATCGCAAAACCAGCAAGAAAAGAAT
GAACAAGAATTATTGGAATTAGATAAATGGGCAAGTTTGTGGAATTGGTTTAACATAACAAATTGGCTGT
GGTATATAAAATTATTCATAATGATAGTAGGAGGCTTGGTAGGTTTAAGAATAGTTTTTGCTGTACTTTC
TATAGTGAATAGAGTTAGGCAGGGATATTCACCATTATCGTTTCAGACCCACCTCCCAACCCCGAGGGGA
CCCGACAGGCCCGAAGGAATAGAAGAAGAAGGTGGAGAGAGAGACAGAGACAGATCCATTCGATTAGTGA
ACGGATCGGCACTGCGTGCGCCAATTCTGCAGACAAATGGCAGTATTCATCCACAATTTTAAAAGAAAAG
GGGGGATTGGGGGGTACAGTGCAGGGGAAAGAATAGTAGACATAATAGCAACAGACATACAAACTAAAGA
ATTACAAAAACAAATTACAAAAATTCAAAATTTTCGGGTTTATTACAGGGACAGCAGAGATCCAGTTTGG
TTAATTAGCTAGCTAGGTCTTGAAAGGAGTGGGAATTGGCTCCGGTGCCCGTCAGTGGGCAGAGCGCACA
TCGCCCACAGTCCCCGAGAAGTTGGGGGGAGGGGTCGGCAATTGATCCGGTGCCTAGAGAAGGTGGCGCG
GGGTAAACTGGGAAAGTGATGTCGTGTACTGGCTCCGCCTTTTTCCCGAGGGTGGGGGAGAACCGTATAT
AAGTGCAGTAGTCGCCGTGAACGTTCTTTTTCGCAACGGGTTTGCCGCCAGAACACAGGACCGGTGCCAC
CATGGACTATAAGGACCACGACGGAGACTACAAGGATCATGATATTGATTACAAAGACGATGACGATAAG
ATGGCCCCAAAGAAGAAGCGGAAGGTCGGTATCCACGGAGTCCCAGCAGCCGACAAGAAGTACAGCATCG
GCCTGGACATCGGCACCAACTCTGTGGGCTGGGCCGTGATCACCGACGAGTACAAGGTGCCCAGCAAGAA
ATTCAAGGTGCTGGGCAACACCGACCGGCACAGCATCAAGAAGAACCTGATCGGAGCCCTGCTGTTCGAC
AGCGGCGAAACAGCCGAGGCCACCCGGCTGAAGAGAACCGCCAGAAGAAGATACACCAGACGGAAGAACC
GGATCTGCTATCTGCAAGAGATCTTCAGCAACGAGATGGCCAAGGTGGACGACAGCTTCTTCCACAGACT
GGAAGAGTCCTTCCTGGTGGAAGAGGATAAGAAGCACGAGCGGCACCCCATCTTCGGCAACATCGTGGAC
GAGGTGGCCTACCACGAGAAGTACCCCACCATCTACCACCTGAGAAAGAAACTGGTGGACAGCACCGACA
AGGCCGACCTGCGGCTGATCTATCTGGCCCTGGCCCACATGATCAAGTTCCGGGGCCACTTCCTGATCGA
GGGCGACCTGAACCCCGACAACAGCGACGTGGACAAGCTGTTCATCCAGCTGGTGCAGACCTACAACCAG
CTGTTCGAGGAAAACCCCATCAACGCCAGCGGCGTGGACGCCAAGGCCATCCTGTCTGCCAGACTGAGCA
AGAGCAGACGGCTGGAAAATCTGATCGCCCAGCTGCCCGGCGAGAAGAAGAATGGCCTGTTCGGAAACCT
GATTGCCCTGAGCCTGGGCCTGACCCCCAACTTCAAGAGCAACTTCGACCTGGCCGAGGATGCCAAACTG
CAGCTGAGCAAGGACACCTACGACGACGACCTGGACAACCTGCTGGCCCAGATCGGCGACCAGTACGCCG
ACCTGTTTCTGGCCGCCAAGAACCTGTCCGACGCCATCCTGCTGAGCGACATCCTGAGAGTGAACACCGA
GATCACCAAGGCCCCCCTGAGCGCCTCTATGATCAAGAGATACGACGAGCACCACCAGGACCTGACCCTG
CTGAAAGCTCTCGTGCGGCAGCAGCTGCCTGAGAAGTACAAAGAGATTTTCTTCGACCAGAGCAAGAACG
GCTACGCCGGCTACATTGACGGCGGAGCCAGCCAGGAAGAGTTCTACAAGTTCATCAAGCCCATCCTGGA
AAAGATGGACGGCACCGAGGAACTGCTCGTGAAGCTGAACAGAGAGGACCTGCTGCGGAAGCAGCGGACC
TTCGACAACGGCAGCATCCCCCACCAGATCCACCTGGGAGAGCTGCACGCCATTCTGCGGCGGCAGGAAG
ATTTTTACCCATTCCTGAAGGACAACCGGGAAAAGATCGAGAAGATCCTGACCTTCCGCATCCCCTACTA
CGTGGGCCCTCTGGCCAGGGGAAACAGCAGATTCGCCTGGATGACCAGAAAGAGCGAGGAAACCATCACC
CCCTGGAACTTCGAGGAAGTGGTGGACAAGGGCGCTTCCGCCCAGAGCTTCATCGAGCGGATGACCAACT
TCGATAAGAACCTGCCCAACGAGAAGGTGCTGCCCAAGCACAGCCTGCTGTACGAGTACTTCACCGTGTA
TAACGAGCTGACCAAAGTGAAATACGTGACCGAGGGAATGAGAAAGCCCGCCTTCCTGAGCGGCGAGCAG
AAAAAGGCCATCGTGGACCTGCTGTTCAAGACCAACCGGAAAGTGACCGTGAAGCAGCTGAAAGAGGACT
ACTTCAAGAAAATCGAGTGCTTCGACTCCGTGGAAATCTCCGGCGTGGAAGATCGGTTCAACGCCTCCCT
GGGCACATACCACGATCTGCTGAAAATTATCAAGGACAAGGACTTCCTGGACAATGAGGAAAACGAGGAC
ATTCTGGAAGATATCGTGCTGACCCTGACACTGTTTGAGGACAGAGAGATGATCGAGGAACGGCTGAAAA
CCTATGCCCACCTGTTCGACGACAAAGTGATGAAGCAGCTGAAGCGGCGGAGATACACCGGCTGGGGCAG
GCTGAGCCGGAAGCTGATCAACGGCATCCGGGACAAGCAGTCCGGCAAGACAATCCTGGATTTCCTGAAG
TCCGACGGCTTCGCCAACAGAAACTTCATGCAGCTGATCCACGACGACAGCCTGACCTTTAAAGAGGACA
TCCAGAAAGCCCAGGTGTCCGGCCAGGGCGATAGCCTGCACGAGCACATTGCCAATCTGGCCGGCAGCCC
CGCCATTAAGAAGGGCATCCTGCAGACAGTGAAGGTGGTGGACGAGCTCGTGAAAGTGATGGGCCGGCAC
AAGCCCGAGAACATCGTGATCGAAATGGCCAGAGAGAACCAGACCACCCAGAAGGGACAGAAGAACAGCC
GCGAGAGAATGAAGCGGATCGAAGAGGGCATCAAAGAGCTGGGCAGCCAGATCCTGAAAGAACACCCCGT
GGAAAACACCCAGCTGCAGAACGAGAAGCTGTACCTGTACTACCTGCAGAATGGGCGGGATATGTACGTG
GACCAGGAACTGGACATCAACCGGCTGTCCGACTACGATGTGGACCATATCGTGCCTCAGAGCTTTCTGA
AGGACGACTCCATCGACAACAAGGTGCTGACCAGAAGCGACAAGAACCGGGGCAAGAGCGACAACGTGCC
CTCCGAAGAGGTCGTGAAGAAGATGAAGAACTACTGGCGGCAGCTGCTGAACGCCAAGCTGATTACCCAG
AGAAAGTTCGACAATCTGACCAAGGCCGAGAGAGGCGGCCTGAGCGAACTGGATAAGGCCGGCTTCATCA
AGAGACAGCTGGTGGAAACCCGGCAGATCACAAAGCACGTGGCACAGATCCTGGACTCCCGGATGAACAC
TAAGTACGACGAGAATGACAAGCTGATCCGGGAAGTGAAAGTGATCACCCTGAAGTCCAAGCTGGTGTCC
GATTTCCGGAAGGATTTCCAGTTTTACAAAGTGCGCGAGATCAACAACTACCACCACGCCCACGACGCCT
ACCTGAACGCCGTCGTGGGAACCGCCCTGATCAAAAAGTACCCTAAGCTGGAAAGCGAGTTCGTGTACGG
CGACTACAAGGTGTACGACGTGCGGAAGATGATCGCCAAGAGCGAGCAGGAAATCGGCAAGGCTACCGCC
AAGTACTTCTTCTACAGCAACATCATGAACTTTTTCAAGACCGAGATTACCCTGGCCAACGGCGAGATCC
GGAAGCGGCCTCTGATCGAGACAAACGGCGAAACCGGGGAGATCGTGTGGGATAAGGGCCGGGATTTTGC
CACCGTGCGGAAAGTGCTGAGCATGCCCCAAGTGAATATCGTGAAAAAGACCGAGGTGCAGACAGGCGGC
TTCAGCAAAGAGTCTATCCTGCCCAAGAGGAACAGCGATAAGCTGATCGCCAGAAAGAAGGACTGGGACC
CTAAGAAGTACGGCGGCTTCGACAGCCCCACCGTGGCCTATTCTGTGCTGGTGGTGGCCAAAGTGGAAAA
GGGCAAGTCCAAGAAACTGAAGAGTGTGAAAGAGCTGCTGGGGATCACCATCATGGAAAGAAGCAGCTTC
GAGAAGAATCCCATCGACTTTCTGGAAGCCAAGGGCTACAAAGAAGTGAAAAAGGACCTGATCATCAAGC
TGCCTAAGTACTCCCTGTTCGAGCTGGAAAACGGCCGGAAGAGAATGCTGGCCTCTGCCGGCGAACTGCA
GAAGGGAAACGAACTGGCCCTGCCCTCCAAATATGTGAACTTCCTGTACCTGGCCAGCCACTATGAGAAG
CTGAAGGGCTCCCCCGAGGATAATGAGCAGAAACAGCTGTTTGTGGAACAGCACAAGCACTACCTGGACG
AGATCATCGAGCAGATCAGCGAGTTCTCCAAGAGAGTGATCCTGGCCGACGCTAATCTGGACAAAGTGCT
GTCCGCCTACAACAAGCACCGGGATAAGCCCATCAGAGAGCAGGCCGAGAATATCATCCACCTGTTTACC
CTGACCAATCTGGGAGCCCCTGCCGCCTTCAAGTACTTTGACACCACCATCGACCGGAAGAGGTACACCA
GCACCAAAGAGGTGCTGGACGCCACCCTGATCCACCAGAGCATCACCGGCCTGTACGAGACACGGATCGA
CCTGTCTCAGCTGGGAGGCGACAAAAGGCCGGCGGCCACGAAAAAGGCCGGCCAGGCAAAAAAGAAAAAG
GAATTCGAGGGCAGAGGAAGTCTGCTAACATGCGGTGACGTCGAGGAGAATCCTGGCCCAGTGAGCAAGG
GCGAGGAGGATAACATGGCCTCTCTCCCAGCGACACATGAGTTACACATCTTTGGCTCCATCAACGGTGT
GGACTTTGACATGGTGGGTCAGGGCACCGGCAATCCAAATGATGGTTATGAGGAGTTAAACCTGAAGTCC
ACCAAGGGTGACCTCCAGTTCTCCCCCTGGATTCTGGTCCCTCATATCGGGTATGGCTTCCATCAGTACC
TGCCCTACCCTGACGGGATGTCGCCTTTCCAGGCCGCCATGGTAGATGGCTCCGGATACCAAGTCCATCG
CACAATGCAGTTTGAAGATGGTGCCTCCCTTACTGTTAACTACCGCTACACCTACGAGGGAAGCCACATC
AAAGGAGAGGCCCAGGTGAAGGGGACTGGTTTCCCTGCTGACGGTCCTGTGATGACCAACTCGCTGACCG
CTGCGGACTGGTGCAGGTCGAAGAAGACTTACCCCAACGACAAAACCATCATCAGTACCTTTAAGTGGAG
TTACACCACTGGAAATGGCAAGCGCTACCGGAGCACTGCGCGGACCACCTACACCTTTGCCAAGCCAATG
GCGGCTAACTATCTGAAGAACCAGCCGATGTACGTGTTCCGTAAGACGGAGCTCAAGCACTCCAAGACCG
AGCTCAACTTCAAGGAGTGGCAAA
